Addgene plasmid #241037: pDMJ2-SARS-CoV-2-Spike (B.1-10d)
Purpose: Expresses SARS-CoV-2 spike (B.1-10d) protein for creating pseudotyped virus
Depositing lab: Jeremy Luban. Depositing organization: University of Massachusetts, Worcester. Publication: Computationally designed proteins mimic antibody immune evasion in viral evolution. Youssef N, Gurev S, Ghantous F, Brock KP, Jaimes JA, Thadani NN, Dauphin A, Sherman AC, Yurkovetskiy L, Soto D, Estanboulieh R, Kotzen B, Notin P, Kollasch AW, Cohen AA, Dross SE, Erasmus J, Fuller DH, Bjorkman PJ, Lemieux JE, Luban J, Seaman MS, Marks DS. Immunity. 2025 May 6:S1074-7613(25)00178-5. doi: 10.1016/j.immuni.2025.04.015. PubMed 40345199.
Backbone
  Vector backbone: pDMJ2
  Vector type: Mammalian Expression
Growth in bacteria
  Bacterial resistance: Ampicillin, 100 μg/mL
  Growth temperature: 37°C
  Growth strain: DH5alpha
  Copy number: High Copy
Gene/Insert
  Gene/Insert name: Spike (B.1-10d)
  Species: SARS-CoV-2
  Mutation: H69G,Y248D,R403T,N439R,T478K,E484V,F486E,F490R,S494R,D614G,R683L
  Entrez Gene: S (a.k.a. GU280_gp02, spike glycoprotein)
  Cloning method: Gene Synthesis
Terms and licenses: Academic/Nonprofit Terms; Industry Terms: Not Available to Industry
How to cite: pDMJ2-SARS-CoV-2-Spike (B.1-10d) was a gift from Jeremy Luban (Addgene plasmid # 241037 ; http://n2t.net/addgene:241037 ; RRID:Addgene_241037)
