[The description below was written by a language model from this plasmid's Addgene catalogue record and pLannotate feature annotations shown in this document.]
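Description:
pDMJ2-SARS-CoV-2-Spike (B.1-10d) is a 7.4 kb mammalian expression plasmid built on the pDMJ2 backbone that produces a variant SARS-CoV-2 spike glycoprotein for making pseudotyped virus particles. It is maintained in E. coli through a high-copy ColE1/pUC-type origin and selected with ampicillin via the β-lactamase gene and its native promoter; a small fragment of the pBR322 bom region is also annotated. No mammalian selection marker or viral packaging elements appear in the feature table, consistent with use as a transiently transfected envelope-expression plasmid rather than as a transfer vector.

The spike open reading frame (about 3.8 kb, made by gene synthesis) is driven by the human cytomegalovirus immediate-early enhancer and promoter. Between the promoter and the coding sequence lie a fragment of the HTLV-1 5' LTR and a fragment of CMV intron A, a leader arrangement commonly included to boost mRNA processing and translation and thereby raise expression. Transcripts terminate at the bovine growth hormone polyadenylation signal downstream of the insert. No epitope tag or reporter is annotated.

The "B.1-10d" spike carries D614G, characteristic of the B.1 lineage, along with H69G, Y248D, R403T, N439R, T478K, E484V, F486E, F490R, S494R and R683L. Many of these substitutions fall in the receptor-binding domain, and R683L lies at the furin cleavage site. The associated publication concerns computationally designed proteins that mimic antibody escape in viral evolution. The plasmid would typically be co-transfected with a separate viral core and reporter system, which the record does not specify, to generate spike-bearing pseudoviruses, for example for entry or neutralization assays.
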