Features (pLannotate 1.2.2; 10 found; start..end, strand, type, name):
      1..3765    +  CDS            S: SPIKE_SARS2 - Experimental evidence at protein level: Swiss-Prot protein existence level 1. [Spike glycoprotein]: May down-regulate host tetherin (BST2) by lysosomal degradation, thereby counteracting its antiviral activity. From Severe acute respiratory syndrome coronavirus 2 (2019-nCoV) (SARS-CoV-2).
   3788..4012    +  polyA_signal   bGH poly(A) signal: bovine growth hormone polyadenylation signal
   4427..5015    -  rep_origin     ori: high-copy-number ColE1/pMB1/pBR322/pUC origin of replication
   5186..6046    -  CDS            AmpR: β-lactamase; bla; confers resistance to ampicillin, carbenicillin, and related antibiotics
   6047..6151    -  promoter       AmpR promoter: bla
   6191..6248    +  misc_feature   bom (fragment): basis of mobility region from pBR322
   6334..6713    +  enhancer       CMV enhancer: human cytomegalovirus immediate early enhancer
   6714..6917    +  promoter       CMV promoter: human cytomegalovirus (CMV) immediate early promoter
   7006..7233    +  LTR            5' LTR (truncated) (fragment): truncated 5' long terminal repeat (LTR) from human T-cell leukemia virus (HTLV) type 1
   7237..7347    +  intron         CMV intron (fragment): modified intron A from human cytomegalovirus
>Addgene plasmid #241037 | pDMJ2-SARS-CoV-2-Spike (B.1-10d) | addgene full sequence | sequence record 486163 | Addgene NGS Result
ATGTTCGTGTTTCTGGTTCTTCTTCCCCTGGTGTCTAGTCAGTGCGTCAACTTGACTACGCGAACACAGC
TGCCCCCAGCCTACACCAATTCCTTTACACGAGGCGTCTACTATCCCGACAAGGTGTTCCGAAGCAGTGT
TTTGCACTCCACGCAGGACCTTTTCTTGCCCTTCTTCTCAAATGTGACTTGGTTTCATGCAATAGGCGTA
TCCGGGACTAATGGCACTAAGAGATTCGACAATCCCGTGTTGCCTTTTAACGACGGCGTGTATTTTGCCA
GTACAGAAAAGAGCAATATTATCCGGGGATGGATCTTCGGCACGACTCTGGATAGTAAAACACAATCCCT
GCTGATCGTGAATAATGCGACAAACGTCGTCATAAAAGTCTGCGAGTTCCAGTTCTGCAACGACCCTTTC
CTCGGGGTGTATTACCATAAGAACAATAAATCTTGGATGGAAAGTGAGTTTCGCGTGTACTCCAGTGCAA
ATAACTGTACTTTTGAGTACGTAAGCCAGCCTTTCCTGATGGACCTCGAAGGGAAACAGGGGAACTTTAA
GAACCTGCGCGAATTCGTGTTCAAGAACATCGACGGTTATTTTAAAATATACAGCAAGCACACCCCTATT
AACCTGGTGAGAGATTTGCCACAAGGTTTTAGCGCCCTGGAACCCCTCGTGGACCTTCCTATCGGCATCA
ACATCACGCGCTTCCAAACTCTGCTCGCACTGCATCGGTCTGACCTGACCCCTGGAGATTCATCCTCAGG
ATGGACCGCGGGTGCTGCTGCATATTATGTGGGATATCTGCAGCCTAGGACCTTCCTGCTCAAATACAAC
GAGAACGGCACCATCACTGACGCTGTTGATTGCGCGCTGGACCCATTGTCTGAAACCAAATGCACACTGA
AAAGCTTCACAGTCGAGAAGGGCATTTACCAGACGAGCAACTTCAGAGTTCAGCCCACAGAGAGCATCGT
TCGCTTCCCCAACATTACCAATTTGTGCCCATTCGGAGAGGTCTTTAACGCAACTAGATTTGCCAGTGTT
TACGCCTGGAACAGGAAACGGATATCCAATTGCGTGGCCGATTACAGCGTACTGTACAATAGTGCTAGCT
TTTCAACCTTTAAATGCTACGGTGTCTCCCCTACGAAGCTGAATGATCTGTGCTTTACTAATGTCTATGC
GGACAGCTTCGTTATTACCGGTGACGAGGTCCGCCAAATCGCCCCAGGGCAGACTGGAAAGATAGCCGAC
TACAATTACAAACTGCCAGATGATTTCACCGGCTGCGTCATCGCCTGGAACTCCCGGAACCTCGATAGTA
AAGTGGGCGGCAATTACAACTATCTCTATAGGCTGTTTCGAAAGAGCAACCTGAAACCTTTTGAGCGGGA
CATTTCAACAGAGATCTACCAGGCCGGAAGCAAGCCCTGCAACGGGGTCGTGGGGGAGAATTGTTACCGG
CCGCTGCAACGGTATGGATTTCAGCCGACTAACGGCGTTGGCTATCAGCCATATCGGGTGGTGGTGCTGT
CATTTGAGCTGCTTCATGCGCCTGCTACAGTATGTGGGCCTAAAAAGTCTACCAATCTGGTGAAAAATAA
GTGCGTGAACTTCAACTTCAATGGCCTCACCGGGACAGGCGTGTTGACAGAATCCAATAAGAAATTCCTG
CCATTCCAGCAGTTCGGCAGGGATATCGCAGACACGACCGATGCGGTGCGAGATCCCCAGACATTGGAGA
TTCTGGACATTACTCCTTGTTCTTTTGGAGGAGTGAGTGTTATTACTCCCGGCACAAATACCTCAAATCA
AGTCGCTGTGCTGTATCAAGGTGTAAACTGTACCGAGGTCCCCGTGGCTATTCACGCCGACCAGCTGACC
CCAACATGGCGGGTATACAGCACCGGTTCTAATGTATTCCAGACCAGAGCCGGCTGCCTCATTGGAGCCG
AGCATGTGAACAACTCTTATGAATGTGATATACCGATTGGAGCAGGTATCTGCGCCTCTTATCAGACCCA
GACAAATAGCCCCAGACTGGCTAGGAGCGTGGCCTCCCAGTCCATAATCGCCTATACAATGTCACTGGGG
GCTGAAAATTCAGTGGCATACAGTAACAACTCTATCGCTATCCCCACAAATTTTACCATCTCTGTGACTA
CAGAGATCCTGCCAGTGTCTATGACTAAAACCTCCGTGGACTGTACCATGTACATCTGTGGTGATAGCAC
CGAATGTTCCAACCTGCTCCTGCAGTACGGCAGCTTCTGCACACAGCTGAATAGGGCACTGACAGGAATC
GCCGTCGAACAGGATAAGAACACTCAGGAGGTGTTTGCGCAGGTTAAGCAGATTTACAAGACGCCACCAA
TCAAGGACTTCGGTGGGTTCAATTTCTCTCAAATTCTGCCTGATCCTTCTAAGCCATCTAAGCGGAGCTT
TATAGAGGATTTGCTCTTTAATAAGGTGACCCTCGCCGATGCTGGATTTATTAAGCAGTATGGCGACTGT
TTGGGAGACATTGCTGCTCGCGATCTGATATGTGCCCAGAAATTCAACGGGCTGACCGTACTCCCACCGC
TGCTCACTGATGAGATGATCGCACAATATACCAGCGCCCTGCTGGCCGGCACTATTACATCCGGCTGGAC
GTTCGGAGCAGGAGCCGCACTGCAAATACCTTTTGCCATGCAGATGGCATATCGCTTCAATGGGATCGGG
GTGACCCAGAACGTCCTGTACGAAAACCAGAAACTTATCGCTAACCAGTTCAATTCCGCCATTGGTAAAA
TCCAGGACAGCTTGAGTTCCACAGCCAGCGCCCTCGGGAAATTGCAAGATGTAGTCAATCAGAATGCACA
AGCCCTGAATACTCTCGTCAAGCAACTGTCATCCAACTTCGGTGCTATATCCTCCGTGCTGAATGATATC
CTTAGTAGATTGGATAAGGTGGAGGCAGAAGTCCAGATCGACCGGCTTATTACTGGAAGGCTGCAGAGTC
TGCAGACGTACGTCACGCAGCAGCTTATCAGAGCCGCCGAGATTAGAGCATCTGCGAATCTGGCTGCTAC
AAAGATGAGTGAATGCGTGCTCGGGCAATCAAAGCGGGTCGACTTTTGTGGGAAGGGGTACCACCTCATG
AGCTTCCCCCAATCCGCCCCACATGGCGTTGTGTTCCTGCATGTTACTTACGTTCCCGCTCAAGAGAAGA
ACTTTACTACCGCTCCGGCGATCTGCCACGACGGTAAGGCACACTTTCCACGCGAAGGCGTCTTTGTTAG
CAATGGAACACACTGGTTTGTTACCCAGAGGAACTTTTATGAGCCCCAGATAATCACAACCGACAACACA
TTCGTATCTGGGAACTGTGACGTAGTTATTGGGATCGTGAACAACACCGTGTACGATCCTCTCCAACCGG
AACTTGACTCTTTCAAGGAGGAACTGGATAAGTACTTTAAGAATCACACCTCACCCGATGTTGACCTCGG
CGACATTTCAGGAATTAATGCTAGCGTGGTGAACATCCAGAAAGAGATTGATAGACTTAACGAAGTGGCC
AAGAACCTCAACGAATCACTTATTGACCTGCAGGAGCTGGGAAAATATGAGCAGTACATTAAATGGCCTT
GGTACATTTGGCTGGGCTTTATAGCAGGCCTGATCGCTATCGTCATGGTGACCATCATGCTTTGTTGTAT
GACTAGCTGCTGCAGCTGCCTCAAGGGCTGTTGTAGCTGCGGCTCTTGCTGTAAATAATGATGAGGATCC
AGATCTGCTGTGCCTTCTAGTTGCCAGCCATCTGTTGTTTGCCCCTCCCCCGTGCCTTCCTTGACCCTGG
AAGGTGCCACTCCCACTGTCCTTTCCTAATAAAATGAGGAAATTGCATCGCATTGTCTGAGTAGGTGTCA
TTCTATTCTGGGGGGTGGGGTGGGGCAGGACAGCAAGGGGGAGGATTGGGAAGACAATAGCAGGCATGCT
GGGGATGCGGTGGGCTCTATGGGTACCCAGGTGCTGAAGAATTGACCCGGTTCCTCCTGGGCCAGAAAGA
AGCAGGCACATCCCCTTCTCTGTGACACACCCTGTCCACGCCCCTGGTTCTTAGTTCCAGCCCCACTCAT
AGGACACTCATAGCTCAGGAGGGCTCCGCCTTCAATCCCACCCGCTAAAGTACTTGGAGCGGTCTCTCCC
TCCCTCATCAGCCCACCAAACCAAACCTAGCCTCCAAGAGTGGGAAGAAATTAAAGCAAGATAGGCTATT
AAGTGCAGAGGGAGAGAAAATGCCTCCAACATGTGAGGAAGTAATGAGAGAAATCATAGAATTTTAAGGC
CATGATTTAAGGCCAATCGGAAAGAACATGTGAGCAAAAGGCCAGCAAAAGGCCAGGAACCGTAAAAAGG
CCGCGTTGCTGGCGTTTTTCCATAGGCTCCGCCCCCCTGACGAGCATCACAAAAATCGACGCTCAAGTCA
GAGGTGGCGAAACCCGACAGGACTATAAAGATACCAGGCGTTTCCCCCTGGAAGCTCCCTCGTGCGCTCT
CCTGTTCCGACCCTGCCGCTTACCGGATACCTGTCCGCCTTTCTCCCTTCGGGAAGCGTGGCGCTTTCTC
ATAGCTCACGCTGTAGGTATCTCAGTTCGGTGTAGGTCGTTCGCTCCAAGCTGGGCTGTGTGCACGAACC
CCCCGTTCAGCCCGACCGCTGCGCCTTATCCGGTAACTATCGTCTTGAGTCCAACCCGGTAAGACACGAC
TTATCGCCACTGGCAGCAGCCACTGGTAACAGGATTAGCAGAGCGAGGTATGTAGGCGGTGCTACAGAGT
TCTTGAAGTGGTGGCCTAACTACGGCTACACTAGAAGAACAGTATTTGGTATCTGCGCTCTGCTGAAGCC
AGTTACCTTCGGAAAAAGAGTTGGTAGCTCTTGATCCGGCAAACAAACCACCGCTGGTAGCGGTGGTTTT
TTTGTTTGCAAGCAGCAGATTACGCGCAGAAAAAAAGGATCTCAAGAAGATCCTTTGATCTTTTCTACGG
GGTCTGACGCTCAGTGGAACGAAAACTCACGTTAAGGGATTTTGGTCATGAGATTATCAAAAAGGATCTT
CACCTAGATCCTTTTAAATTAAAAATGAAGTTTTAAATCAATCTAAAGTATATATGAGTAAACTTGGTCT
GACAGTTACCAATGCTTAATCAGTGAGGCACCTATCTCAGCGATCTGTCTATTTCGTTCATCCATAGTTG
CCTGACTCCCCGTCGTGTAGATAACTACGATACGGGAGGGCTTACCATCTGGCCCCAGTGCTGCAATGAT
ACCGCGAGACCCACGCTCACCGGCTCCAGATTTATCAGCAATAAACCAGCCAGCCGGAAGGGCCGAGCGC
AGAAGTGGTCCTGCAACTTTATCCGCCTCCATCCAGTCTATTAATTGTTGCCGGGAAGCTAGAGTAAGTA
GTTCGCCAGTTAATAGTTTGCGCAACGTTGTTGCCATTGCTACAGGCATCGTGGTGTCACGCTCGTCGTT
TGGTATGGCTTCATTCAGCTCCGGTTCCCAACGATCAAGGCGAGTTACATGATCCCCCATGTTGTGCAAA
AAAGCGGTTAGCTCCTTCGGTCCTCCGATCGTTGTCAGAAGTAAGTTGGCCGCAGTGTTATCACTCATGG
TTATGGCAGCACTGCATAATTCTCTTACTGTCATGCCATCCGTAAGATGCTTTTCTGTGACTGGTGAGTA
CTCAACCAAGTCATTCTGAGAATAGTGTATGCGGCGACCGAGTTGCTCTTGCCCGGCGTCAATACGGGAT
AATACCGCGCCACATAGCAGAACTTTAAAAGTGCTCATCATTGGAAAACGTTCTTCGGGGCGAAAACTCT
CAAGGATCTTACCGCTGTTGAGATCCAGTTCGATGTAACCCACTCGTGCACCCAACTGATCTTCAGCATC
TTTTACTTTCACCAGCGTTTCTGGGTGAGCAAAAACAGGAAGGCAAAATGCCGCAAAAAAGGGAATAAGG
GCGACACGGAAATGTTGAATACTCATACTCTTCCTTTTTCAATATTATTGAAGCATTTATCAGGGTTATT
GTCTCATGAGCGGATACATATTTGAATGTATTTAGAAAAATAAACAAATAGGGGTTCCGCGCACATTTCC
CCGAAAAGTGCCACCTGACGTCCCAATGATTGCACCATATGCGGTGTGAAATACCGCACAGATGCGTAAG
GAGAAAATACCGCATCAGATTGGCTATTGGCCATTGCATACGTTGTATCCATATCATAATATGTACATTT
ATATTGGCTCATGTCCAACATTACCGCCATGTTGACATTGATTATTGACTAGTTATTAATAGTAATCAAT
TACGGGGTCATTAGTTCATAGCCCATATATGGAGTTCCGCGTTACATAACTTACGGTAAATGGCCCGCCT
GGCTGACCGCCCAACGACCCCCGCCCATTGACGTCAATAATGACGTATGTTCCCATAGTAACGCCAATAG
GGACTTTCCATTGACGTCAATGGGTGGAGTATTTACGGTAAACTGCCCACTTGGCAGTACATCAAGTGTA
TCATATGCCAAGTACGCCCCCTATTGACGTCAATGACGGTAAATGGCCCGCCTGGCATTATGCCCAGTAC
ATGACCTTATGGGACTTTCCTACTTGGCAGTACATCTACGTATTAGTCATCGCTATTACCATGGTGATGC
GGTTTTGGCAGTACATCAATGGGCGTGGATAGCGGTTTGACTCACGGGGATTTCCAAGTCTCCACCCCAT
TGACGTCAATGGGAGTTTGTTTTGGCACCAAAATCAACGGGACTTTCCAAAATGTCGTAACAACTCCGCC
CCATTGACGCAAATGGGCGGTAGGCGTGTACGGTGGGAGGTCTATATAAGCAGAGCTCGTTTAGTGAACC
GTCAGATCGCCTGGAGACGCCATCCACGCTGTTTTGACCTCCATAGAAGACACCGGGACCGATCCAGCCT
CCATCGGCTCGCATCTCTCCTTCACGCGCCCGCCGCCCTACCTGAGGCCGCCATCCACGCCGGTTGAGTC
GCGTTCTGCCGCCTCCCGCCTGTGGTGCCTCCTGAACTGCGTCCGCCGTCTAGGTAAGTTTAAAGCTCAG
GTCGAGACCGGGCCTTTGTCCGGCGCTCCCTTGGAGCCTACCTAGACTCAGCCGGCTCTCCACGCTTTGC
CTGACCCTGCTTGCTCAACTCTAGTTAACGGTGGAGGGCAGTGTAGTCTGAGCAGTACTCGTTGCTGCCG
CGCGCGCCACCAGACATAATAGCTGACAGACTAACAGACTGTTCCTTTCCATGGGTCTTTTCTGCAGTCA
CCGTCGTCGACACGTGTGATCAGATATCGCGGCCGCTCTAGA
